>Addgene plasmid #170461 | pUCDMp10 | addgene full sequence | sequence record 338862 | Addgene NGS Result
AATTCCCATGTCAGCCGTTAAGTGTTCCTGTGTCACTCAAAATTGCTTTGAGAGGCTCTAAGGGCTTCTC
AGTGCGTTACATCCCTGGCTTGTTGTCCACAACCGTTAAACCTTAAAAGCTTTAAAAGCCTTATATATTC
TTTTTTTTCTTATAAAACTTAAAACCTTAGAGGCTATTTAAGTTGCTGATTTATATTAATTTTATTGTTC
AAACATGAGAGCTTAGTACGTGAAACATGAGAGCTTAGTACGTTAGCCATGAGAGCTTAGTACGTTAGCC
ATGAGGGTTTAGTTCGTTAAACATGAGAGCTTAGTACGTTAAACATGAGAGCTTAGTACGTGAAACATGA
GAGCTTAGTACGTACTATCAACAGGTTGAACTGCTGATCAACAGATCCTCTACGCGGCCGCGGTACCATA
ACTTCGTATAGCATACATTATACGAAGTTATCTGGTTTAAACGTACCCGTAGTGGCTATGGCAGGGCTTG
CCGCCCCGACGTTGGCTGCGAGCCCTGGGCCTTCACCCGAACTTGGGGGTTGGGGTGGGGAAAAGGAAGA
AACGCGGGCGTATTGGTCCCAATGGGGTCTCGGTGGGGTATCGACAGAGTGCCAGCCCTGGGACCGAACC
CCGCGTTTATGAACAAACGACCCAACACCCGTGCGTTTTATTCTGTCTTTTTATTGCCGTCATAGCGCGG
GTTCCTTCCGGTATTGTCTCCTTCCGTGTTTCAGTTAGCCTCCCCCATCTCCCGGTACCGCATGCTATGC
ATCAGCTGCTAGCACCATGGCTCGAGATCCCGGGTGATCAAGTCTTCGTCGAGTGATTGTAAATAAAATG
TAATTTACAGTATAGTATTTTAATTAATATACAAATGATTTGATAATAATTCTTATTTAACTATAATATA
TTGTGTTGGGTTGAATTAAAGGTCCGTATACTAGTATCGATGATTGACCCCAACAAAAGATTTATAATTA
ATCATAATCACGAACAACAACAAGTCAATGAAACAAATAAACAAGTTGTCGATAAAACATTCATAAATGA
CACAGCAACATACAATTCTTGCATAATAAAAATTTAAATGACATCATATTTGAGAATAACAAATGACATT
ATCCCTCGATTGTGTTTTACAAGTAGAATTCTACCCGTAAAGCGAGTTTAGTTTTGAAAAACAAATGACA
TCATTTGTATAATGACATCATCCCCTGATTGTGTTTTACAAGTAGAATTCTATCCGTAAAGCGAGTTCAG
TTTTGAAAACAAATGAGTCATACCTAAACACGTTAATAATCTTCTGATATCAGCTTATGACTCAAGTTAT
GAGCCGTGTGCAAAACATGAGATAAGTTTATGACATCATCCACTGATCGTGCGTTACAAGTAGAATTCTA
CTCGTAAAGCCAGTTCGGTTATGAGCCGTGTGCAAAACATGACATCAGCTTATGACTCATACTTGATTGT
GTTTTACGCGTAGAATTCTACTCGTAAAGCGAGTTCGGTTATGAGCCGTGTGCAAAACATGACATCAGCT
TATGAGTCATAATTAATCGTGCGTTACAAGTAGAATTCTACTCGTAAAGCGAGTTGAAGGATCATATTTA
GTTGCGTTTATGAGATAAGATTGAAAAGCGTGTAAAATGTTTCCCGCGCTTGGCACAACTATTTACAATG
CGGCCAAGTTATAAAAGATTCTAATCTGATATGTTTTAAAACACCTTTGCGGCCCGAGTTGTTTGCGTAC
GTGACTAGCGAAGAAGATGTGTGGACCGCAGAACAGATAGTAAAACAAAACCCTAGTATTGGAGCAATAA
TCGATCCTAGAATCCCAAAACAAACTGGTTATTGTGGTAGGTCATTTGTTTGGCAGAAAGAAAACTCGAG
AAATTTCTCTGGCCGTTATTCGTTATTCTCTCTTTTCTTTTTGGGTCTCTCCCTCTCTGCACTAATGCTC
TCTCACTCTGTCACACAGTAAACGGCATACTGCTCTCGTTGGTTCGAGAGAGCGCGCCTCGAATGTTCGC
GAAAAGAGCGCCGGAGTATAAATAGAGGCGCTTCGTCTACGGAGCGACAATTCAATTCAAACAAGCAAAG
TGAACACGTCGCTAAGCGAAAGCTAAGCAAATAAACAAGCGCAGCTGAACAAGCTAAACAATCTGCAGTA
AAGTGCAAGTTAAAGTGAATCAATTAAAAGTAACCAGCAACCAAGTAAATCAACTGCAACTACTGAAATC
TGCCAAGAAGTAATTATTGAATACAAGAAGAGAACTCTGAATAGGGAATTGGTAATACGACTCACTATAG
GGGGATCCCGGTCCGAAGCGCGCGGAATTCAAAGGCCTACGTCGACGAGCTCACTAGTCGCGGCCGCTTT
CGAATCTAGAATGAATCGTTTTTAAAATAACAAATCAATTGTTTTATAATATTCGTACGATTCTTTGATT
ATGTAATAAAATGTGATCATTAGGAAGATTACGAAAAATATAAAAAATATGAGTTCTGTGTGTATAACAA
ATGCTGTAAACGCCACAATTGTGTTTGTTGCAAATAAACCCATGATTATTTGATTAAAATTGTTGTTTTC
TTTGTTCATAGACAATAGTGTGTTTTGCCTAAACGTGTACTGCATAAACTCCATGCGAGTGTATAGCGAG
CTAGTGGCTAACGCTTGCCCCACCAAAGTAGATTCGTCAAAATCCTCAATTTCATCACCCTCCTCCAAGT
TTAACATTTGGCCGTCGGAATTAACTTCTAAAGATGCCACATAATCTAATAAATGAAATAGAGATTCAAA
CGTGGCGTCATCGTCCGTTTCGACCATTTCCGAAAAGAACTCGGGCATAAACTCTATGATTTCTCTGGAC
GTGGTGTTGTCGAAACTCTCAAAGTACGCAGTCAGGAACGTGCGCGACATGTCGTCGGGAAACTCGCGCG
GAAACATGTTGTTGTAACCGAACGGGTCCCATAGCGCCAAAACCAAATCTGCCAGCGTCAATAGAATGAG
CACGATGCCGACAATGGAGCTGGCTTGGATAGCGATTCGAGTTAACGGCCGGCCAAGCTTGTCGAGAAGT
ACTAGAGGATCATAATCAGCCATACCACATTTGTAGAGGTTTTACTTGCTTTAAAAAACCTCCCACACCT
CCCCCTGAACCTGAAACATAAAATGAATGCAATTGTTGTTGTTAACTTGTTTATTGCAGCTTATAATGGT
TACAAATAAAGCAATAGCATCACAAATTTCACAAATAAAGCATTTTTTTCACTGCATTCTAGTTGTGGTT
TGTCCAAACTCATCAATGTATCTTATCATGTCTGGATCTGATCACTGCTTGAGCCTAGAAGATCCGGCTG
CTAACAAAGCCCGAAAGGAAGCTGAGTTGGCTGCTGCCACCGCTGAGCAATAACTATCATAACCTAACCC
CTTGGGGCCTCTAAACGGGTCTTGAGGGGTTTTTTGACCCTAGGGGCCTCTAAACGGGTCTTGAGGGGTT
TTTTGCTGAAAGGAGGAACTATATCCGGATCTGAACAGGAGGGACAGCTGATAGAAACAGAAGCCACTGG
AGCACCTCAAAAACACCATCATACACTAAATCAGTAAGTTGGCAGCATCACCCGACGCACTTTGCGCCGA
ATAAATACCTGTGACGGAAGATCACTTCGCAGAATAAATAAATCCTGGTGTCCCTGTTGATACCGGGAAG
CCCTGGGCCAACTTTTGGCGAAAATGAGACGTTGATCGGCACGTAAGAGGTTCCAACTTTCACCATAATG
AAATAAGATCACTACCGGGCGTATTTTTTGAGTTATCGAGATTTTCAGGAGCTAAGGAAGCTAAAATGGA
GAAAAAAATCACTGGATATACCACCGTTGATATATCCCAATGGCATCGTAAAGAACATTTTGAGGCATTT
CAGTCAGTTGCTCAATGTACCTATAACCAGACCGTTCAGCTGGATATTACGGCCTTTTTAAAGACCGTAA
AGAAAAATAAGCACAAGTTTTATCCGGCCTTTATTCACATTCTTGCCCGCCTGATGAATGCTCATCCGGA
ATTCCGTATGGCAATGAAAGACGGTGAGCTGGTGATATGGGATAGTGTTCACCCTTGTTACACCGTTTTC
CATGAGCAAACTGAAACGTTTTCATCGCTCTGGAGTGAATACCACGACGATTTCCGGCAGTTTCTACACA
TATATTCGCAAGATGTGGCGTGTTACGGTGAAAACCTGGCCTATTTCCCTAAAGGGTTTATTGAGAATAT
GTTTTTCGTCTCAGCCAATCCCTGGGTGAGTTTCACCAGTTTTGATTTAAACGTGGCCAATATGGACAAC
TTCTTCGCCCCCGTTTTCACCATGGGCAAATATTATACGCAAGGCGACAAGGTGCTGATGCCGCTGGCGA
TTCAGGTTCATCATGCCGTTTGTGATGGCTTCCATGTCGGCAGAATGCTTAATGAATTACAACAGTACTG
CGATGAGTGGCAGGGCGGGGCGTAATTTTTTTAAGGCAGTTATTGGTGCCCTTAAACGCCTGGTTGCTAC
GCCTGAATAAGTGATAATAAGCGGATGAATGGCAGAAATTCGAAAGCAAATTCGACCCGGTCGTCGGTTC
AGGGCAGGGTCGTTAAATAGCCGCTTATGTCTATTGCTGGTTTACCGGTTTATTGACTACCGGAAGCAGT
GTGACCGTGTGCTTCTCAAATGCCTGAGGCCAGTTTGCTCAGGCTCTCCCCGTGGAGGTAATAATTGACG
ATATGATCATTTATTCTGCCTCCCAGCTGACATTCATCCGGGGTCAGCACCGTTTCTGCGGACTGGCTTT
CTACGTGTTCCGCTTCCTTTAGCAGCCCTTGCGCCCTGAGTGCTTGCGGCAGCGTGAAGCT
Features (pLannotate 1.2.2; 24 found; start..end, strand, type, name):
      9..365     -  rep_origin     R6K γ ori: γ replication origin from E. coli plasmid R6K; requires the R6K initiator protein pi for replication
    418..451     +  protein_bind   loxP: Cre-mediated recombination occurs in the 8-bp core sequence (GCATACAT). Cre recombinase
    641..689     -  polyA_signal   HSV TK poly(A) signal: herpes simplex virus thymidine kinase polyadenylation signal (Cole and Stacy, 1985)
    825..934     -  promoter       p10 promoter: baculovirus promoter for expression in insect cells
    953..1084    +  CDS            Y154_NPVAC (fragment): Protein predicted: Swiss-Prot protein existence level 4. From Autographa californica nuclear polyhedrosis virus (AcMNPV).
   1143..1173    -  enhancer       hr5 enhancer (fragment): Autographa californica hr5; baculovirus early transcription enhancer
   1173..1194    -  enhancer       hr5 enhancer (fragment): Autographa californica hr5; baculovirus early transcription enhancer
   1325..1350    -  enhancer       hr5 enhancer (fragment): Autographa californica hr5; baculovirus early transcription enhancer
   1360..1480    -  enhancer       hr5 enhancer (fragment): Autographa californica hr5; baculovirus early transcription enhancer
   1480..1551    -  enhancer       hr5 enhancer (fragment): Autographa californica hr5; baculovirus early transcription enhancer
   1556..1595    -  enhancer       hr5 enhancer (fragment): Autographa californica hr5; baculovirus early transcription enhancer
   1661..1825    +  CDS            PTP (fragment): PTP_NPVAC - Experimental evidence at protein level: Swiss-Prot protein existence level 1. Plays a role in the regulation and processing of late viral mRNAs by displaying RNA 5'-triphosphatase and diphosphatase activities. From Autographa californica nuclear polyhedrosis virus (AcMNPV).
   1827..2279    +  promoter       hsp70 promoter: Drosophila melanogaster hsp70Bb promoter
   2293..2311    +  promoter       T7 promoter: promoter for bacteriophage T7 RNA polymerase
   2405..3061    -  CDS            P74 (fragment): PIF0_NPVAC - Experimental evidence at protein level: Swiss-Prot protein existence level 1. Plays an essential role for oral infectivity of occlusion- derived virus (ODV) and functions also in host midgut attachment and fusion by binding to a specific host receptor. From Autographa californica nuclear polyhedrosis virus (AcMNPV).
   3088..3171    +  CDS            large T antigen (fragment): large T antigen from SV40 (simian virus 40)
   3194..3328    +  polyA_signal   SV40 poly(A) signal: SV40 polyadenylation signal
   3357..3406    +  CDS            SET1 (fragment): solubility-enhancement tag derived from T7 phage gene 10B
   3425..3466    +  terminator     T7 terminator (fragment): transcription terminator for bacteriophage T7 RNA polymerase
   3468..3505    +  terminator     T7 terminator (fragment): transcription terminator for bacteriophage T7 RNA polymerase
   3531..3622    -  mobile_element IS1 (fragment): prokaryotic transposable element IS1
   3743..3845    +  promoter       cat promoter: promoter of the E. coli cat gene encoding chloramphenicol acetyltransferase
   3846..4505    +  CDS            CmR: chloramphenicol acetyltransferase; cat; confers resistance to chloramphenicol
   4778..4891    -  CDS            tnpA (fragment): TN5P_ECOLX - Also known as tnp. Experimental evidence at protein level: Swiss-Prot protein existence level 1. Mediates transposition of transposon Tn5 by a 'cut and paste' mechanism. First, the monomeric transposase binds the 19 bp inverted DNA repeats flanking the transposon. Then, dimerization of the DNA- bound transposase creates a synaptic DNA complex. After nicking of the first DNA strand, excision of the transposon proceeds through a series of intermediates. The transposase then mediates the insertion of the transposon at a new site by strand transfer. The activity of the wild- type tran
