[The description below was written by a language model from this plasmid's Addgene catalogue record and pLannotate feature annotations shown in this document.]
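Description:
pUCDMp10 is an empty insect-cell expression vector built on the pUCDM backbone and deposited as part of the EarlyBac baculovirus–insect cell system, which the depositor's comments associate with production of oligomeric membrane proteins. The insert field reads only "New vector", so no gene of interest is present. The 4,891-nt plasmid replicates from the R6K γ origin, which works only in hosts supplying the pi initiator protein. This explains the recorded Pir1 growth strain and low copy number. Selection is by chloramphenicol, through a cat promoter driving the CmR gene.

A single loxP site next to the origin is the defining feature of pUCDM-type donor plasmids. It allows Cre-mediated fusion of the whole plasmid into a loxP-bearing acceptor plasmid or bacmid, and the conditional origin selects against unfused donor in ordinary strains. The payload region holds two divergently oriented expression units. On one strand, a baculovirus p10 promoter is paired with an HSV TK polyadenylation signal. On the other, a Drosophila hsp70 promoter, followed by a short T7 promoter, is terminated downstream by an SV40 poly(A) signal. Multiple hr5 enhancer fragments lie between the two promoters. Because hr5 enhances early baculoviral transcription, its presence with hsp70 is consistent with the "EarlyBac" name, though the record does not spell out the design rationale.

Other annotated pieces appear to be partial matches to carried-over sequence rather than functional genes. They include fragments of AcMNPV open reading frames (PTP, P74), SV40 large T antigen, T7 terminator pieces, IS1 and Tn5 transposase. The cloning sites are not annotated.
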