Addgene plasmid #170461: pUCDMp10
Purpose: EarlyBac insect cell expression system
Depositing lab: Hiro Furukawa. Depositing organization: Cold Spring Harbor Laboratory. Publication: Structural Basis of Functional Transitions in Mammalian NMDA Receptors. Chou TH, Tajima N, Romero-Hernandez A, Furukawa H. Cell. 2020 Jul 23;182(2):357-371.e13. doi: 10.1016/j.cell.2020.05.052. Epub 2020 Jun 30. PubMed 32610085.
Backbone
  Vector backbone: pUCDM
  Vector type: Insect Expression
Growth in bacteria
  Bacterial resistance: Chloramphenicol, 25 μg/mL
  Growth temperature: 37°C
  Growth strain: Pir1
  Copy number: Low Copy
Gene/Insert
  Gene/Insert name: New vector
Terms and licenses: Academic/Nonprofit Terms; Industry Terms: Not Available to Industry
Depositor comments: For a more detailed description, go to: Furukawa, H, Simorowski, N, Michalski, K (January 2021) Effective production of oligomeric membrane proteins by EarlyBac-insect cell system. In: Methods in Enzymology. Elsevier. DOI: 10.1016/bs.mie.2020.12.019 For online protocol, go to: http://furukawalab.labsites.cshl.edu/protocols/earlybac/
How to cite: pUCDMp10 was a gift from Hiro Furukawa (Addgene plasmid # 170461 ; http://n2t.net/addgene:170461 ; RRID:Addgene_170461)
